Addgene plasmid #205595: DOX: FSHB-t2a-GFP
Purpose: an overexpression vector of the killifish FSHB under doxycycline control
Depositing lab: Itamar Harel. Depositing organization: Hebrew University. Publication: A scalable and tunable platform for functional interrogation of peptide hormones in fish. Moses E, Franek R, Harel I. eLife. 2023 Oct 24;12:e85960. doi: 10.7554/eLife.85960. PubMed 37872843.
Backbone
  Vector backbone: TLCV2
  Backbone size w/o insert (bp): 4550
  Total vector size (bp): 7698
Growth in bacteria
  Bacterial resistance: Ampicillin, 100 μg/mL
  Growth temperature: 37°C
  Growth strain: DH5alpha
  Copy number: Unknown
Gene/Insert
  Gene/Insert name: FSHB (alt name: follicle stimulating hormone)
  Species: Nothobranchius furzeri
  Insert size (bp): 351
  Promoter: Ef1a
  Tag / fusion protein: GFP (C terminal on insert)
  Cloning method: Gibson Cloning
  Sequencing primers: 5′ GAGATCGCGGGCATGAACT; 3′ ACCACACTCATCCACACCACB3
Terms and licenses: Academic/Nonprofit Terms; Industry Terms: Not Available to Industry
How to cite: DOX: FSHB-t2a-GFP was a gift from Itamar Harel (Addgene plasmid # 205595 ; http://n2t.net/addgene:205595 ; RRID:Addgene_205595)
