[The description below was written by a language model from this plasmid's Addgene catalogue record and pLannotate feature annotations shown in this document.]
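Description:
DOX: FSHB-t2a-GFP is a doxycycline-inducible overexpression plasmid carrying the follicle stimulating hormone beta subunit (FSHB) of the turquoise killifish, Nothobranchius furzeri. It is propagated in E. coli through a high-copy ColE1/pUC-type origin with ampicillin selection (AmpR under its own bla promoter). The catalogue lists TLCV2 as the backbone, but the annotated sequence shows no lentiviral LTRs or packaging elements. Instead it shows pBluescript-like remnants (lac promoter/operator, T3 promoter, MCS fragment, M13 ori fragment), Gateway att site remnants and a fragment resembling medaka tyrosinase, whose role the record does not explain. The Tet-On cassette therefore appears to have been moved into a different plasmid framework, although the record does not say so explicitly. The sequenced record (7,720 nt) is close to the stated total size of 7,698 bp.

The payload is an all-in-one Tet-On arrangement. A tight TRE promoter (seven tet operators upstream of a minimal CMV promoter) drives the 351 bp FSHB coding sequence, which the annotation software picked up as a fish gonadotropin beta homologue. FSHB is followed by EGFP. According to the construct name the two are joined by a T2A self-cleaving peptide, so the hormone and the fluorescent reporter should be produced as separate proteins from one transcript. Downstream, an EF-1α core promoter constitutively expresses a puromycin resistance gene and the reverse tetracycline transactivator rtTA3, ending in a bGH polyadenylation signal. The Ef1a promoter listed in the catalogue thus corresponds to this transactivator cassette, while FSHB itself is under TRE control. Adding doxycycline lets rtTA3 bind the TRE and switch on FSHB and GFP. The construct is intended for tunable, reporter-marked expression of this peptide hormone in functional studies in fish.
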