Features (pLannotate 1.2.2; 24 found; start..end, strand, type, name):
      7..228     -  rep_origin     M13 ori (fragment) (sequence partly withheld): M13 bacteriophage origin of replication; arrow indicates direction of (+) strand synthesis
    228..515     +  CDS            tyr (fragment) (sequence partly withheld): TYRO_ORYLA - Also known as tyro. Experimental evidence at transcript level: Swiss-Prot protein existence level 2. This is a copper-containing oxidase that functions in the formation of pigments such as melanins and other polyphenolic compounds. From Oryzias latipes (Japanese rice fish) (Japanese killifish).
   1097..1117    +  protein_bind   attB4: mutant version of attB; core recombination site for the Gateway® BP reaction BP Clonase™
   1101..1220    +  protein_bind   attR1: mutant version of attR; recombination site for the Gateway® LR reaction LR Clonase™
   1254..1272    +  protein_bind   tet operator: tetO; bacterial operator O2 for the tetR and tetA genes tetracycline repressor TetR
   1282..1596    +  promoter       tight TRE promoter: Tet-responsive promoter PTight, consisting of seven tet operator sequences followed by the minimal CMV promoter
   1673..1948    +  CDS            cgba (fragment): GTHB1_THUOB - Experimental evidence at protein level: Swiss-Prot protein existence level 1. Involved in gametogenesis and steroidogenesis. From Thunnus obesus (Bigeye tuna).
   2039..2755    +  CDS            EGFP: EGFP is a basic (constitutively fluorescent) green fluorescent protein published in 1996, derived from Aequorea victoria. It is reported to be a rapidly-maturing weak dimer with moderate acid sensitivity.
   2769..2980    +  promoter       EF-1α core promoter: core promoter for human elongation factor EF-1α
   3002..3598    +  CDS            PuroR (fragment): puromycin N-acetyltransferase; pac from Streptomyces; confers resistance to puromycin
   3665..4362    +  CDS            rtTA3 (fragment): reverse tetracycline transactivator 3 activates expression from Tet-responsive promoters in the presence of doxycycline
   4292..4402    +  CDS            VP48: 3 tandem repeats of the minimal activation domain of herpes simplex virus VP16 (Cheng et al., 2013)
   4435..4642    +  polyA_signal   bGH poly(A) signal: bovine growth hormone polyadenylation signal
   4677..4811    -  polyA_signal   SV40 poly(A) signal: SV40 polyadenylation signal
   4834..4917    -  CDS            large T antigen (fragment): large T antigen from SV40 (simian virus 40)
   5483..5523    -  misc_feature   MCS (fragment): pBluescript multiple cloning site
   5536..5554    -  promoter       T3 promoter: promoter for bacteriophage T3 RNA polymerase
   5599..5615    -  protein_bind   lac operator: The lac repressor binds to the lac operator to inhibit transcription in E. coli. This inhibition can be relieved by adding lactose or isopropyl-β-D-thiogalactopyranoside (IPTG). lac repressor encoded by lacI
   5623..5653    -  promoter       lac promoter: promoter for the E. coli lac operon
   5668..5689    -  protein_bind   CAP binding site: CAP binding activates transcription in the presence of cAMP. E. coli catabolite activator protein
   5702..5794    -  CDS            lacI (fragment): lac repressor; lacI; The lac repressor binds to the lac operator to inhibit transcription in E. coli. This inhibition can be relieved by adding lactose or isopropyl-β-D-thiogalactopyranoside (IPTG).
   5977..6565    -  rep_origin     ori: high-copy-number ColE1/pMB1/pBR322/pUC origin of replication
   6736..7596    -  CDS            AmpR: β-lactamase; bla; confers resistance to ampicillin, carbenicillin, and related antibiotics
   7597..7701    -  promoter       AmpR promoter: bla
>Addgene plasmid #205595 | DOX: FSHB-t2a-GFP | addgene full sequence | sequence record 410851 | Addgene NGS Result
CCACCTAAATTGTAAGCGTTAATATTTTGTTAAAATTCGCGTTAAATTTTTGTTAAATCAGCTCATTTTT
TAACCAATAGGCCGAAATCGGCAAAATCCCTTATAAATCAAAAGAATAGACCGAGATAGGGT
[37 nt withheld, positions 133-169]
AAAGAACGTGGACTCCAACGTCAAAGG
[32 nt withheld, positions 197-228]
GCTGGCTAAGAACTCATCAGCCTCCCCGGTCCATCTACCCACGTACCAATGCACCAATTGGCCACAATGA
CGGCTACTACATGGTGCCATTCCTTCCTCTTTATAGGAATGGAGACTACCTCCTGTCCAACAATGCTCTT
GGATACGAGTACGCCTACCTGTTGGACCCAGGTCATTGCACAACACCAGAAATGCCCTCTGATCTGCAAA
AGACGTGAATATCTGTTCAGACACCCATATCCACTCTGTTCCACACAGGTCAGAGGTTTGTCCAGGAGTT
CTTGACAGAGGTGTAAAAAGTACTCAAAAATTTTACTCAAGTGAAAGTACAAGTACTTAGGGAAAATTTT
ACTCAATTAAAAGTAAAAGTATCTGGCTAGAATCTTACTTGAGTAAAAGTAAAAAAGTACTCCATTAAAA
TTGTACTTGAGTATTAAGGAAGTAAAAGTAAAAGCAAGAAAGAAAACTAGAGATTCTTGTTTAAGCTTTT
AATCTCAAAAAACATTAAATGAAATGCATACAAGGTTTTATCCTGCTTTAGAACTGTTTGTATTTAATTA
TCAAACTATAAGACAGACAATCTAATGCCAGTACACGCTACTCAAAGTTGTAAAACCTCAGATTTAACTT
CAGTAGAAGCTGATTCTCAAAATTGTTAGTGTCAAGCCTAGCTCTTTTGGGGCTGAAAAGCAATCCTGCA
GTGCTGAAAAGCCTCTCACAGGCAGCCGATGCGGGAAGAGGTGTATTAGTCTTGATAGAGAGGCTGCAAA
TAGCAGGAAACGTGAGCAGAGACTCCCTGGTGTCTGAAACACAGGCCAGATGGGCCCTCGAGCAGGAAAC
AGCTATGACCATGATTACGCCAAGCTATCAACTTTGTATAGAAAAGTTGAACGAGAAACGTAAAATGATA
TAAATATCAATATATTAAATTAGATTTTGCATAAAAAACAGACTACATAATACTGTAAAACACAACATAT
CCAGTCACTATGGGGTACCGCCGCGAATCGATATGTCGAGTTTACTCCCTATCAGTGATAGAGAACGTAT
GTCGAGTTTACTCCCTATCAGTGATAGAGAACGATGTCGAGTTTACTCCCTATCAGTGATAGAGAACGTA
TGTCGAGTTTACTCCCTATCAGTGATAGAGAACGTATGTCGAGTTTACTCCCTATCAGTGATAGAGAACG
TATGTCGAGTTTATCCCTATCAGTGATAGAGAACGTATGTCGAGTTTACTCCCTATCAGTGATAGAGAAC
GTATGTCGAGTTTACTCCCTATCAGTGATAGAGAACGTATGTCGAGGTAGGCGTGTACGGTGGGAGGCCT
ATATAAGCAGAGCTCGTTTAGTGAACCGTCAGATCGCCTGGAGAATACCGGTTCTAGAGCGCTGCCACCA
TGCAACTGGTTGTCATGGCAGCGTTGCTGGTGCTGGCAGAGGTGGGGCAGGGCTGCAGCTTCATCTGCCA
TCTAAAAAATGTCAGCATTCCCGTGGAGAGCTGCGGCATCACCACACTCATCCACACCACAGTCTGTGAG
GGCCGGTGTTTCTACATGGATCCCATCTACGACAACAACATTGACCAGCCTGAGGTGAACACCTGTAACG
GGGACTGGTCCTATGAGGTGGAGCACATCGATGGGTGTCCAATGGGGGTCACGTACCCTGTAGCCAGGAG
CTGCAGCTGCATGGCGTGCAACACAGAGAGCACATTCTGCAAAACCTTCCATCCACACGTACTCGGCTGT
GAGGGCAGAGGCAGTCTGCTGACATGCGGTGACGTGGAAGAGAATCCCGGCCCTTCTAGAATGGTGAGCA
AGGGCGAAGAGCTGTTCACCGGGGTGGTGCCCATCCTGGTCGAGCTGGACGGCGACGTAAACGGCCACAA
GTTCAGCGTGTCCGGCGAGGGCGAGGGCGATGCCACCTACGGCAAGCTGACCCTGAAGTTCATCTGCACC
ACCGGCAAGCTGCCCGTGCCCTGGCCCACCCTCGTGACCACCCTGACCTACGGCGTGCAGTGCTTCAGCC
GCTACCCCGACCACATGAAGCAGCACGACTTCTTCAAGTCCGCCATGCCCGAAGGCTACGTCCAGGAGCG
CACCATCTTCTTCAAGGACGACGGCAACTACAAGACCCGCGCCGAGGTGAAGTTCGAGGGCGACACCCTG
GTGAACCGCATCGAGCTGAAGGGCATCGACTTCAAGGAGGACGGCAACATCCTGGGGCACAAGCTGGAGT
ACAACTACAACAGCCACAACGTCTATATCATGGCCGACAAGCAGAAGAACGGCATCAAGGTGAACTTCAA
GATCCGCCACAACATCGAGGACGGCAGCGTGCAGCTCGCCGACCACTACCAGCAGAACACCCCCATCGGC
GACGGCCCCGTGCTGCTGCCCGACAACCACTACCTGAGCACCCAGTCCGCCCTGAGCAAAGACCCCAACG
AGAAGCGCGATCACATGGTCCTGCTGGAGTTCGTGACCGCCGCCGGGATCACTCTCGGCATGGACGAGCT
GTACAAGTAAGCTAGCATCCGGGCAGAGCGCACATCGCCCACAGTCCCCGAGAAGTTGGGGGGAGGGGTC
GGCAATTGATCCGGTGCCTAGAGAAGGTGGCGCGGGGTAAACTGGGAAAGTGATGTCGTGTACTGGCTCC
GCCTTTTTCCCGAGGGTGGGGGAGAACCGTATATAAGTGCAGTAGTCGCCGTGAACGTTCTTTTTCGCAA
CGGGTTTGCCGCCAGAACACAGACTGCGATCGCAATGTACAGTATGACCGAGTACAAGCCCACGGTGCGC
CTCGCCACCCGCGACGACGTCCCCAGGGCCGTACGCACCCTCGCCGCCGCGTTCGCCGACTACCCCGCCA
CGCGCCACACCGTCGATCCGGACCGCCACATCGAGCGGGTCACCGAGCTGCAAGAACTCTTCCTCACGCG
CGTCGGGCTCGACATCGGCAAGGTGTGGGTCGCGGACGACGGCGCCGCGGTGGCGGTCTGGACCACGCCG
GAGAGCGTCGAAGCGGGGGCGGTGTTCGCCGAGATCGGCCCGCGCATGGCCGAGTTGAGCGGTTCCCGGC
TGGCCGCGCAGCAACAGATGGAAGGCCTCCTGGCGCCGCACCGGCCCAAGGAGCCCGCGTGGTTCCTGGC
CACCGTCGGAGTCTCGCCCGACCACCAGGGCAAGGGTCTGGGCAGCGCCGTCGTGCTCCCCGGAGTGGAG
GCGGCCGAGCGCGCCGGGGTGCCCGCCTTCCTGGAGACCTCCGCGCCCCGCAACCTCCCCTTCTACGAGC
GGCTCGGCTTCACCGTCACCGCCGACGTCGAGGTGCCCGAAGGACCGCGCACCTGGTGCATGACCCGCAA
GCCCGGTGCCGGTTCCGGCGCAACAAACTTCTCTCTGCTGAAACAAGCCGGAGATGTCGAAGAGAATCCT
GGACCGATGTCTAGACTGGACAAGAGCAAAGTCATAAACGGAGCTCTGGAATTACTCAATGGTGTCGGTA
TCGAAGGCCTGACGACAAGGAAACTCGCTCAAAAGCTGGGAGTTGAGCAGCCTACCCTGTACTGGCACGT
GAAGAACAAGCGGGCCCTGCTCGATGCCCTGCCAATCGAGATGCTGGACAGGCATCATACCCACTTCTGC
CCCCTGGAAGGCGAGTCATGGCAAGACTTTCTGCGGAACAACGCCAAGTCATACCGCTGTGCTCTCCTCT
CACATCGCGACGGGGCTAAAGTGCATCTCGGCACCCGCCCAACAGAGAAACAGTACGAAACCCTGGAAAA
TCAGCTCGCGTTCCTGTGTCAGCAAGGCTTCTCCCTGGAGAACGCACTGTACGCTCTGTCCGCCGTGGGC
CACTTTACACTGGGCTGCGTATTGGAGGAACAGGAGCATCAAGTAGCAAAAGAGGAAAGAGAGACACCTA
CCACCGATTCTATGCCCCCACTTCTGAGACAAGCAATTGAGCTGTTCGACCGGCAGGGAGCCGAACCTGC
CTTCCTTTTCGGCCTGGAACTAATCATATGTGGCCTGGAGAAACAGCTAAAGTGCGAAAGCGGCGGGCCG
ACCGACGCCCTTGACGATTTTGACTTAGACATGCTCCCAGCCGATGCCCTTGACGACTTTGACCTTGATA
TGCTGCCTGCTGACGCTCTTGACGATTTTGACCTTGACATGCTCCCCGGGTAAAGCGGCCCGCTGATCAG
CCTCGACTGTGCCTTCTAGTTGCCAGCCATCTGTTGTTTGCCCCTCCCCCGTGCCTTCCTTGACCCTGGA
AGGTGCCACTCCCACTGTCCTTTCCTAATAAAATGAGGAAATTGCATCGCATTGTCTGAGTAGGTGTCAT
TCTATTCTGGGGGGTGGGGTGGGGCAGGACAGCAAGGGGGAGGATTGGGAAGACAATAGCAGGCATGCTG
GGGAGAGATCGCCGCCACCGCGGTGTACCATCGATGATGATCCAGACATGATAAGATACATTGATGAGTT
TGGACAAACCACAACTAGAATGCAGTGAAAAAAATGCTTTATTTGTGAAATTTGTGATGCTATTGCTTTA
TTTGTAACCATTATAAGCTGCAATAAACAAGTTAACAACAACAATTGCATTCATTTTATGTTTCAGGTTC
AGGGGGAGGTGTGGGAGGTTTTTTAAAGCAAGTAAAACCTCTACAAATGTGGTATGGCTGATTATGATCC
TCTAGATCAGATCTGCGAAGATACGGCCACGGGTGCTCTTGATCCTGTGGCTGATTTTGGACTGTGCTGC
TCGCAGCTGCTGATGAATCACATACTTCCTCCATTTTCTTCCACTGATTGACTGTTATAATTTCCCTAAT
TTCCAGGTCAAGGTGCTGTGCATTGTGGTAATAGATGTGACATGACGTCACTTCCAAAGGACCAATGAAC
ATGTCTGACCAATTTCATATAATGTGAAAACGATTTTCATAGGCAGAATAAATAACATTTAAATTAAACT
GGGCATCAGCGCAATTCAATTGGTTTGGTAATAGCAAGGGAAAATAGAATGAAGTGATCTCCAAAAAATA
AGTACTTTTTGACTGTAAATAAAATTGTAAGGAGTAAAAAGTACTTTTTTTTCTAAAAAAATGTAATTAA
GTAAAAGTAAAAGTATTGATTTTTAATTGTACTCAAGTAAAGTAAAAATCCCCAAAAATAATACTTAAGT
ACAGTAATCAAGTAAAATTACTCAAGTACTTTACACCTCTGGTTCTTGACCCCCTACCTTCAGCAAGCCC
AGCAGATCCACTAGTTCTAGAGCGGCCGCCACCGCGGTGGAGCTCCAGCTTTTGTTCCCTTTAGTGAGGG
TTAATTGCGCGCTTGGCGTAATCATGGTCATAGCTGTTTCCTGTGTGAAATTGTTATCCGCTCACAATTC
CACACAACATACGAGCCGGAAGCATAAAGTGTAAAGCCTGGGGTGCCTAATGAGTGAGCTAACTCACATT
AATTGCGTTGCGCTCACTGCCCGCTTTCCAGTCGGGAAACCTGTCGTGCCAGCTGCATTAATGAATCGGC
CAACGCGCGGGGAGAGGCGGTTTGCGTATTGGGCGCTCTTCCGCTTCCTCGCTCACTGACTCGCTGCGCT
CGGTCGTTCGGCTGCGGCGAGCGGTATCAGCTCACTCAAAGGCGGTAATACGGTTATCCACAGAATCAGG
GGATAACGCAGGAAAGAACATGTGAGCAAAAGGCCAGCAAAAGGCCAGGAACCGTAAAAAGGCCGCGTTG
CTGGCGTTTTTCCATAGGCTCCGCCCCCCTGACGAGCATCACAAAAATCGACGCTCAAGTCAGAGGTGGC
GAAACCCGACAGGACTATAAAGATACCAGGCGTTTCCCCCTGGAAGCTCCCTCGTGCGCTCTCCTGTTCC
GACCCTGCCGCTTACCGGATACCTGTCCGCCTTTCTCCCTTCGGGAAGCGTGGCGCTTTCTCATAGCTCA
CGCTGTAGGTATCTCAGTTCGGTGTAGGTCGTTCGCTCCAAGCTGGGCTGTGTGCACGAACCCCCCGTTC
AGCCCGACCGCTGCGCCTTATCCGGTAACTATCGTCTTGAGTCCAACCCGGTAAGACACGACTTATCGCC
ACTGGCAGCAGCCACTGGTAACAGGATTAGCAGAGCGAGGTATGTAGGCGGTGCTACAGAGTTCTTGAAG
TGGTGGCCTAACTACGGCTACACTAGAAGAACAGTATTTGGTATCTGCGCTCTGCTGAAGCCAGTTACCT
TCGGAAAAAGAGTTGGTAGCTCTTGATCCGGCAAACAAACCACCGCTGGTAGCGGTGGTTTTTTTGTTTG
CAAGCAGCAGATTACGCGCAGAAAAAAAGGATCTCAAGAAGATCCTTTGATCTTTTCTACGGGGTCTGAC
GCTCAGTGGAACGAAAACTCACGTTAAGGCATTTTGGTCATGAGATTATCAAAAAGGATCTTCACCTAGA
TCCTTTTAAATTAAAAATGAAGTTTTAAATCAATCTAAAGTATATATGAGTAAACTTGGTCTGACAGTTA
CCAATGCTTAATCAGTGAGGCACCTATCTCAGCGATCTGTCTATTTCGTTCATCCATAGTTGCCTGACTC
CCCGTCGTGTAGATAACTACGATACGGGAGGGCTTACCATCTGGCCCCAGTGCTGCAATGATACCGCGAG
ACCCACGCTCACCGGCTCCAGATTTATCAGCAATAAACCAGCCAGCCGGAAGGGCCGAGCGCAGAAGTGG
TCCTGCAACTTTATCCGCCTCCATCCAGTCTATTAATTGTTGCCGGGAAGCTAGAGTAAGTAGTTCGCCA
GTTAATAGTTTGCGCAACGTTGTTGCCATTGCTACAGGCATCGTGGTGTCACGCTCGTCGTTTGGTATGG
CTTCATTCAGCTCCGGTTCCCAACGATCAAGGCGAGTTACATGATCCCCCATGTTGTGCAAAAAAGCGGT
TAGCTCCTTCGGTCCTCCGATCGTTGTCAGAAGTAAGTTGGCCGCAGTGTTATCACTCATGGTTATGGCA
GCACTGCATAATTCTCTTACTGTCATGCCATCCGTAAGATGCTTTTCTGTGACTGGTGAGTACTCAACCA
AGTCATTCTGAGAATAGTGTATGCGGCGACCGAGTTGCTCTTGCCCGGCGTCAATACGGGATAATACCGC
GCCACATAGCAGAACTTTAAAAGTGCTCATCATTGGAAAACGTTCTTCGGGGCGAAAACTCTCAAGGATC
TTACCGCTGTTGAGATCCAGTTCGATGTAACCCACTCGTGCACCCAACTGATCTTCAGCATCTTTTACTT
TCACCAGCGTTTCTGGGTGAGCAAAAACAGGAAGGCAAAATGCCGCAAAAAAGGGAATAAGGGCGACACG
GAAATGTTGAATACTCATACTCTTCCTTTTTCAATATTATTGAAGCATTTATCAGGGTTATTGTCTCATG
AGCGGATACATATTTGAATGTATTTAGAAAAATAAACAAATAGGGGTTCCGCGCACATTTCCCCGAAAAG
TG
